>Addgene plasmid #130819 | pAG497 mito-iFAST | depositor full sequence | sequence record 250357 | pAG497 mito-iFAST sequence 4485 bps
TAGTTATTAATAGTAATCAATTACGGGGTCATTAGTTCATAGCCCATATATGGAGTTCCGCGTTACATAA
CTTACGGTAAATGGCCCGCCTGGCTGACCGCCCAACGACCCCCGCCCATTGACGTCAATAATGACGTATG
TTCCCATAGTAACGCCAATAGGGACTTTCCATTGACGTCAATGGGTGGAGTATTTACGGTAAACTGCCCA
CTTGGCAGTACATCAAGTGTATCATATGCCAAGTACGCCCCCTATTGACGTCAATGACGGTAAATGGCCC
GCCTGGCATTATGCCCAGTACATGACCTTATGGGACTTTCCTACTTGGCAGTACATCTACGTATTAGTCA
TCGCTATTACCATGGTGATGCGGTTTTGGCAGTACATCAATGGGCGTGGATAGCGGTTTGACTCACGGGG
ATTTCCAAGTCTCCACCCCATTGACGTCAATGGGAGTTTGTTTTGGCACCAAAATCAACGGGACTTTCCA
AAATGTCGTAACAACTCCGCCCCATTGACGCAAATGGGCGGTAGGCGTGTACGGTGGGAGGTCTATATAA
GCAGAGCTGGTTTAGTGAACCGTCAGATCCGCTAGCGCTACCGGACTCAGATCCGAATTCGCCACCATGT
CCGTCCTGACGCCGCTGCTGCTGCGGGGCTTGACAGGCTCGGCCCGGCGGCTCCCAGTGCCGCGCGCCAA
GATCCATTCGTTGAGATCTGCCACCATGGAGCATGTTGCCTTTGGCAGTGAGGACATCGAGAACACTCTG
GCCAAAATGGACGACGGACAACTGGATGGGTTGGCCTTTGGCGCAATTCAGCTCGATGGTGACGGGAATA
TCCTGCAGTACAATGCTGCTGAAGGAGACATCACAGGCAGAGATCCCAAACAGGTGATTGGGAAGAACTT
CTTCAAGGATGTTGCACCTGGAACGGATTCTCCCGAGTTTTACGGCAAATTCAAGGAAGGCGTAGCGTCA
GGGAATCTGAACACCATGTTCGAATGGATGATACCGACAAGCAGGGGACCAACCAAGGTCAAGATACACA
TGAAGAAAGCCCTTTCCGGTGACAGCTATTGGGTCTTTGTGAAACGGGTGGGATCCGAACAAAAGCTTAT
TTCTGAAGAGGACTTGTAATAGCCCGGGTAAGCGGCCGCGACTCTAGATCATAATCAGCCATACCACATT
TGTAGAGGTTTTACTTGCTTTAAAAAACCTCCCACACCTCCCCCTGAACCTGAAACATAAAATGAATGCA
ATTGTTGTTGTTAACTTGTTTATTGCAGCTTATAATGGTTACAAATAAAGCAATAGCATCACAAATTTCA
CAAATAAAGCATTTTTTTCACTGCATTCTAGTTGTGGTTTGTCCAAACTCATCAATGTATCTTAAGGCGT
AAATTGTAAGCGTTAATATTTTGTTAAAATTCGCGTTAAATTTTTGTTAAATCAGCTCATTTTTTAACCA
ATAGGCCGAAATCGGCAAAATCCCTTATAAATCAAAAGAATAGACCGAGATAGGGT
[37 nt withheld, positions 1527-1563]
AAAGAACGTGGACTCCAACGTCAAAGG
[49 nt withheld, positions 1591-1639]
T
[91 nt withheld, positions 1641-1731]
G
[124 nt withheld, positions 1733-1856]
CAGGTGGCACTTTTCGGGGAAATGTGCGCGGAACCCCTATTTGTTTATTTTTCTAAATACATTCAAATAT
GTATCCGCTCATGAGACAATAACCCTGATAAATGCTTCAATAATATTGAAAAAGGAAGAGTCCTGAGGCG
GAAAGAACCAGCTGTGGAATGTGTGTCAGTTAGGGTGTGGAAAGTCCCCAGGCTCCCCAGCAGGCAGAAG
TATGCAAAGCATGCATCTCAATTAGTCAGCAACCAGGTGTGGAAAGTCCCCAGGCTCCCCAGCAGGCAGA
AGTATGCAAAGCATGCATCTCAATTAGTCAGCAACCATAGTCCCGCCCCTAACTCCGCCCATCCCGCCCC
TAACTCCGCCCAGTTCCGCCCATTCTCCGCCCCATGGCTGACTAATTTTTTTTATTTATGCAGAGGCCGA
GGCCGCCTCGGCCTCTGAGCTATTCCAGAAGTAGTGAGGAGGCTTTTTTGGAGGCCTAGGCTTTTGCAAA
GATCGATCAAGAGACAGGATGAGGATCGTTTCGCATGATTGAACAAGATGGATTGCACGCAGGTTCTCCG
GCCGCTTGGGTGGAGAGGCTATTCGGCTATGACTGGGCACAACAGACAATCGGCTGCTCTGATGCCGCCG
TGTTCCGGCTGTCAGCGCAGGGGCGCCCGGTTCTTTTTGTCAAGACCGACCTGTCCGGTGCCCTGAATGA
ACTGCAAGACGAGGCAGCGCGGCTATCGTGGCTGGCCACGACGGGCGTTCCTTGCGCAGCTGTGCTCGAC
GTTGTCACTGAAGCGGGAAGGGACTGGCTGCTATTGGGCGAAGTGCCGGGGCAGGATCTCCTGTCATCTC
ACCTTGCTCCTGCCGAGAAAGTATCCATCATGGCTGATGCAATGCGGCGGCTGCATACGCTTGATCCGGC
TACCTGCCCATTCGACCACCAAGCGAAACATCGCATCGAGCGAGCACGTACTCGGATGGAAGCCGGTCTT
GTCGATCAGGATGATCTGGACGAAGAGCATCAGGGGCTCGCGCCAGCCGAACTGTTCGCCAGGCTCAAGG
CGAGCATGCCCGACGGCGAGGATCTCGTCGTGACCCATGGCGATGCCTGCTTGCCGAATATCATGGTGGA
AAATGGCCGCTTTTCTGGATTCATCGACTGTGGCCGGCTGGGTGTGGCGGACCGCTATCAGGACATAGCG
TTGGCTACCCGTGATATTGCTGAAGAGCTTGGCGGCGAATGGGCTGACCGCTTCCTCGTGCTTTACGGTA
TCGCCGCTCCCGATTCGCAGCGCATCGCCTTCTATCGCCTTCTTGACGAGTTCTTCTGAGCGGGACTCTG
GGGTTCGAAATGACCGACCAAGCGACGCCCAACCTGCCATCACGAGATTTCGATTCCACCGCCGCCTTCT
ATGAAAGGTTGGGCTTCGGAATCGTTTTCCGGGACGCCGGCTGGATGATCCTCCAGCGCGGGGATCTCAT
GCTGGAGTTCTTCGCCCACCCTAGGGGGAGGCTAACTGAAACACGGAAGGAGACAATACCGGAAGGAACC
CGCGCTATGACGGCAATAAAAAGACAGAATAAAACGCACGGTGTTGGGTCGTTTGTTCATAAACGCGGGG
TTCGGTCCCAGGGCTGGCACTCTGTCGATACCCCACCGAGACCCCATTGGGGCCAATACGCCCGCGTTTC
TTCCTTTTCCCCACCCCACCCCCCAAGTTCGGGTGAAGGCCCAGGGCTCGCAGCCAACGTCGGGGCGGCA
GGCCCTGCCATAGCCTCAGGTTACTCATATATACTTTAGATTGATTTAAAACTTCATTTTTAATTTAAAA
GGATCTAGGTGAAGATCCTTTTTGATAATCTCATGACCAAAATCCCTTAACGTGAGTTTTCGTTCCACTG
AGCGTCAGACCCCGTAGAAAAGATCAAAGGATCTTCTTGAGATCCTTTTTTTCTGCGCGTAATCTGCTGC
TTGCAAACAAAAAAACCACCGCTACCAGCGGTGGTTTGTTTGCCGGATCAAGAGCTACCAACTCTTTTTC
CGAAGGTAACTGGCTTCAGCAGAGCGCAGATACCAAATACTGTCCTTCTAGTGTAGCCGTAGTTAGGCCA
CCACTTCAAGAACTCTGTAGCACCGCCTACATACCTCGCTCTGCTAATCCTGTTACCAGTGGCTGCTGCC
AGTGGCGATAAGTCGTGTCTTACCGGGTTGGACTCAAGACGATAGTTACCGGATAAGGCGCAGCGGTCGG
GCTGAACGGGGGGTTCGTGCACACAGCCCAGCTTGGAGCGAACGACCTACACCGAACTGAGATACCTACA
GCGTGAGCTATGAGAAAGCGCCACGCTTCCCGAAGGGAGAAAGGCGGACAGGTATCCGGTAAGCGGCAGG
GTCGGAACAGGAGAGCGCACGAGGGAGCTTCCAGGGGGAAACGCCTGGTATCTTTATAGTCCTGTCGGGT
TTCGCCACCTCTGACTTGAGCGTCGATTTTTGTGATGCTCGTCAGGGGGGCGGAGCCTATGGAAAAACGC
CAGCAACGCGGCCTTTTTACGGTTCCTGGCCTTTTGCTGGCCTTTTGCTCACATGTTCTTTCCTGCGTTA
TCCCCTGATTCTGTGGATAACCGTATTACCGCCATGCAT
Features (pLannotate 1.2.2; 16 found; start..end, strand, type, name):
     61..364     +  enhancer       CMV enhancer: human cytomegalovirus immediate early enhancer
    365..568     +  promoter       CMV promoter: human cytomegalovirus (CMV) immediate early promoter
    591..613     +  misc_feature   MCS (fragment): multiple cloning site
    627..701     +  CDS            COX8 presequence: mitochondrial presequence of human cytochrome c oxidase subunit VIII (Rizutto et al., 1989)
    726..1100    +  CDS            Y-FAST: small protein tag, derived from photoactive yellow protein, that allows in vivo fluorescent labeling by addition of a cell-permeant fluorogen (Plamont et al., 2016)
   1110..1136    +  CDS            Myc (fragment): Myc (human c-Myc proto-oncogene) epitope tag
   1167..1250    +  CDS            large T antigen (fragment): large T antigen from SV40 (simian virus 40)
   1273..1394    +  polyA_signal   SV40 poly(A) signal: SV40 polyadenylation signal
   1428..1856    -  rep_origin     f1 ori (sequence partly withheld): f1 bacteriophage origin of replication; arrow indicates direction of (+) strand synthesis
   1883..1987    +  promoter       AmpR promoter: bla
   1989..2346    +  promoter       SV40 promoter: SV40 enhancer and early promoter
   2381..3175    +  CDS            NeoR/KanR: aminoglycoside phosphotransferase from Tn5; aph(3')-II (or nptII); confers resistance to neomycin, kanamycin, and G418 (Geneticin®)
   3196..3348    +  CDS            ble (fragment): BLE_KLEPN - Experimental evidence at protein level: Swiss-Prot protein existence level 1. Binding protein with a strong affinity to the bleomycin family of antibiotics. Binds to CL990; an antimitotic-antibiotic compound. From Klebsiella pneumoniae.
   3407..3454    +  polyA_signal   HSV TK poly(A) signal: herpes simplex virus thymidine kinase polyadenylation signal (Cole and Stacy, 1985)
   3545..3561    -  polyA_signal   bGH poly(A) signal (fragment): bovine growth hormone polyadenylation signal
   3783..4371    +  rep_origin     ori: high-copy-number ColE1/pMB1/pBR322/pUC origin of replication
