>Addgene plasmid #130819 | pAG497 mito-iFAST | addgene full sequence | sequence record 254957 | Addgene NGS Result
GTTCATAGCCCATATATGGAGTTCCGCGTTACATAACTTACGGTAAATGGCCCGCCTGGCTGACCGCCCA
ACGACCCCCGCCCATTGACGTCAATAATGACGTATGTTCCCATAGTAACGCCAATAGGGACTTTCCATTG
ACGTCAATGGGTGGAGTATTTACGGTAAACTGCCCACTTGGCAGTACATCAAGTGTATCATATGCCAAGT
ACGCCCCCTATTGACGTCAATGACGGTAAATGGCCCGCCTGGCATTATGCCCAGTACATGACCTTATGGG
ACTTTCCTACTTGGCAGTACATCTACGTATTAGTCATCGCTATTACCATGGTGATGCGGTTTTGGCAGTA
CATCAATGGGCGTGGATAGCGGTTTGACTCACGGGGATTTCCAAGTCTCCACCCCATTGACGTCAATGGG
AGTTTGTTTTGGCACCAAAATCAACGGGACTTTCCAAAATGTCGTAACAACTCCGCCCCATTGACGCAAA
TGGGCGGTAGGCGTGTACGGTGGGAGGTCTATATAAGCAGAGCTGGTTTAGTGAACCGTCAGATCCGCTA
GCGCTACCGGACTCAGATCCGAATTCGCCACCATGTCCGTCCTGACGCCGCTGCTGCTGCGGGGCTTGAC
AGGCTCGGCCCGGCGGCTCCCAGTGCCGCGCGCCAAGATCCATTCGTTGAGATCTGCCACCATGGAGCAT
GTTGCCTTTGGCAGTGAGGACATCGAGAACACTCTGGCCAAAATGGACGACGGACAACTGGATGGGTTGG
CCTTTGGCGCAATTCAGCTCGATGGTGACGGGAATATCCTGCAGTACAATGCTGCTGAAGGAGACATCAC
AGGCAGAGATCCCAAACAGGTGATTGGGAAGAACTTCTTCAAGGATGTTGCACCTGGAACGGATTCTCCC
GAGTTTTACGGCAAATTCAAGGAAGGCGTAGCGTCAGGGAATCTGAACACCATGTTCGAATGGATGATAC
CGACAAGCAGGGGACCAACCAAGGTCAAGATACACATGAAGAAAGCCCTTTCCGGTGACAGCTATTGGGT
CTTTGTGAAACGGGTGGGATCCGAACAAAAGCTTATTTCTGAAGAGGACTTGTAATAGCCCGGGTAAGCG
GCCGCGACTCTAGATCATAATCAGCCATACCACATTTGTAGAGGTTTTACTTGCTTTAAAAAACCTCCCA
CACCTCCCCCTGAACCTGAAACATAAAATGAATGCAATTGTTGTTGTTAACTTGTTTATTGCAGCTTATA
ATGGTTACAAATAAAGCAATAGCATCACAAATTTCACAAATAAAGCATTTTTTTCACTGCATTCTAGTTG
TGGTTTGTCCAAACTCATCAATGTATCTTAAGGCGTAAATTGTAAGCGTTAATATTTTGTTAAAATTCGC
GTTAAATTTTTGTTAAATCAGCTCATTTTTTAACCAATAGGCCGAAATCGGCAAAATCCCTTATAAATCA
AAAGAATAGACCGAGATAGGGT
[37 nt withheld, positions 1493-1529]
AAAGAACGTGGACTCCAACGTCAAAGG
[49 nt withheld, positions 1557-1605]
T
[91 nt withheld, positions 1607-1697]
G
[124 nt withheld, positions 1699-1822]
CAGGTGGCACTTTTCGGGGAAATGTGCGCGGAACCCCTATTTGTTTATTTTTCTAAATACATTCAAATAT
GTATCCGCTCATGAGACAATAACCCTGATAAATGCTTCAATAATATTGAAAAAGGAAGAGTCCTGAGGCG
GAAAGAACCAGCTGTGGAATGTGTGTCAGTTAGGGTGTGGAAAGTCCCCAGGCTCCCCAGCAGGCAGAAG
TATGCAAAGCATGCATCTCAATTAGTCAGCAACCAGGTGTGGAAAGTCCCCAGGCTCCCCAGCAGGCAGA
AGTATGCAAAGCATGCATCTCAATTAGTCAGCAACCATAGTCCCGCCCCTAACTCCGCCCATCCCGCCCC
TAACTCCGCCCAGTTCCGCCCATTCTCCGCCCCATGGCTGACTAATTTTTTTTATTTATGCAGAGGCCGA
GGCCGCCTCGGCCTCTGAGCTATTCCAGAAGTAGTGAGGAGGCTTTTTTGGAGGCCTAGGCTTTTGCAAA
GATCGATCAAGAGACAGGATGAGGATCGTTTCGCATGATTGAACAAGATGGATTGCACGCAGGTTCTCCG
GCCGCTTGGGTGGAGAGGCTATTCGGCTATGACTGGGCACAACAGACAATCGGCTGCTCTGATGCCGCCG
TGTTCCGGCTGTCAGCGCAGGGGCGCCCGGTTCTTTTTGTCAAGACCGACCTGTCCGGTGCCCTGAATGA
ACTGCAAGACGAGGCAGCGCGGCTATCGTGGCTGGCCACGACGGGCGTTCCTTGCGCAGCTGTGCTCGAC
GTTGTCACTGAAGCGGGAAGGGACTGGCTGCTATTGGGCGAAGTGCCGGGGCAGGATCTCCTGTCATCTC
ACCTTGCTCCTGCCGAGAAAGTATCCATCATGGCTGATGCAATGCGGCGGCTGCATACGCTTGATCCGGC
TACCTGCCCATTCGACCACCAAGCGAAACATCGCATCGAGCGAGCACGTACTCGGATGGAAGCCGGTCTT
GTCGATCAGGATGATCTGGACGAAGAGCATCAGGGGCTCGCGCCAGCCGAACTGTTCGCCAGGCTCAAGG
CGAGCATGCCCGACGGCGAGGATCTCGTCGTGACCCATGGCGATGCCTGCTTGCCGAATATCATGGTGGA
AAATGGCCGCTTTTCTGGATTCATCGACTGTGGCCGGCTGGGTGTGGCGGACCGCTATCAGGACATAGCG
TTGGCTACCCGTGATATTGCTGAAGAGCTTGGCGGCGAATGGGCTGACCGCTTCCTCGTGCTTTACGGTA
TCGCCGCTCCCGATTCGCAGCGCATCGCCTTCTATCGCCTTCTTGACGAGTTCTTCTGAGCGGGACTCTG
GGGTTCGAAATGACCGACCAAGCGACGCCCAACCTGCCATCACGAGATTTCGATTCCACCGCCGCCTTCT
ATGAAAGGTTGGGCTTCGGAATCGTTTTCCGGGACGCCGGCTGGATGATCCTCCAGCGCGGGGATCTCAT
GCTGGAGTTCTTCGCCCACCCTAGGGGGAGGCTAACTGAAACACGGAAGGAGACAATACCGGAAGGAACC
CGCGCTATGACGGCAATAAAAAGACAGAATAAAACGCACGGTGTTGGGTCGTTTGTTCATAAACGCGGGG
TTCGGTCCCAGGGCTGGCACTCTGTCGATACCCCACCGAGACCCCATTGGGGCCAATACGCCCGCGTTTC
TTCCTTTTCCCCACCCCACCCCCCAAGTTCGGGTGAAGGCCCAGGGCTCGCAGCCAACGTCGGGGCGGCA
GGCCCTGCCATAGCCTCAGGTTACTCATATATACTTTAGATTGATTTAAAACTTCATTTTTAATTTAAAA
GGATCTAGGTGAAGATCCTTTTTGATAATCTCATGACCAAAATCCCTTAACGTGAGTTTTCGTTCCACTG
AGCGTCAGACCCCGTAGAAAAGATCAAAGGATCTTCTTGAGATCCTTTTTTTCTGCGCGTAATCTGCTGC
TTGCAAACAAAAAAACCACCGCTACCAGCGGTGGTTTGTTTGCCGGATCAAGAGCTACCAACTCTTTTTC
CGAAGGTAACTGGCTTCAGCAGAGCGCAGATACCAAATACTGTTCTTCTAGTGTAGCCGTAGTTAGGCCA
CCACTTCAAGAACTCTGTAGCACCGCCTACATACCTCGCTCTGCTAATCCTGTTACCAGTGGCTGCTGCC
AGTGGCGATAAGTCGTGTCTTACCGGGTTGGACTCAAGACGATAGTTACCGGATAAGGCGCAGCGGTCGG
GCTGAACGGGGGGTTCGTGCACACAGCCCAGCTTGGAGCGAACGACCTACACCGAACTGAGATACCTACA
GCGTGAGCTATGAGAAAGCGCCACGCTTCCCGAAGGGAGAAAGGCGGACAGGTATCCGGTAAGCGGCAGG
GTCGGAACAGGAGAGCGCACGAGGGAGCTTCCAGGGGGAAACGCCTGGTATCTTTATAGTCCTGTCGGGT
TTCGCCACCTCTGACTTGAGCGTCGATTTTTGTGATGCTCGTCAGGGGGGCGGAGCCTATGGAAAAACGC
CAGCAACGCGGCCTTTTTACGGTTCCTGGCCTTTTGCTGGCCTTTTGCTCACATGTTCTTTCCTGCGTTA
TCCCCTGATTCTGTGGATAACCGTATTACCGCCATGCATTAGTTATTAATAGTAATCAATTACGGGGTCA
TTA
Features (pLannotate 1.2.2; 17 found; start..end, strand, type, name):
     27..330     +  enhancer       CMV enhancer: human cytomegalovirus immediate early enhancer
    331..534     +  promoter       CMV promoter: human cytomegalovirus (CMV) immediate early promoter
    557..579     +  misc_feature   MCS (fragment): multiple cloning site
    593..667     +  CDS            COX8 presequence: mitochondrial presequence of human cytochrome c oxidase subunit VIII (Rizutto et al., 1989)
    692..1066    +  CDS            Y-FAST: small protein tag, derived from photoactive yellow protein, that allows in vivo fluorescent labeling by addition of a cell-permeant fluorogen (Plamont et al., 2016)
   1076..1102    +  CDS            Myc (fragment): Myc (human c-Myc proto-oncogene) epitope tag
   1133..1216    +  CDS            large T antigen (fragment): large T antigen from SV40 (simian virus 40)
   1239..1360    +  polyA_signal   SV40 poly(A) signal: SV40 polyadenylation signal
   1394..1822    -  rep_origin     f1 ori (sequence partly withheld): f1 bacteriophage origin of replication; arrow indicates direction of (+) strand synthesis
   1849..1953    +  promoter       AmpR promoter: bla
   1955..2312    +  promoter       SV40 promoter: SV40 enhancer and early promoter
   2347..3141    +  CDS            NeoR/KanR: aminoglycoside phosphotransferase from Tn5; aph(3')-II (or nptII); confers resistance to neomycin, kanamycin, and G418 (Geneticin®)
   3162..3314    +  CDS            ble (fragment): BLE_KLEPN - Experimental evidence at protein level: Swiss-Prot protein existence level 1. Binding protein with a strong affinity to the bleomycin family of antibiotics. Binds to CL990; an antimitotic-antibiotic compound. From Klebsiella pneumoniae.
   3373..3420    +  polyA_signal   HSV TK poly(A) signal: herpes simplex virus thymidine kinase polyadenylation signal (Cole and Stacy, 1985)
   3511..3527    -  polyA_signal   bGH poly(A) signal (fragment): bovine growth hormone polyadenylation signal
   3749..4337    +  rep_origin     ori: high-copy-number ColE1/pMB1/pBR322/pUC origin of replication
   4452..4485    +  enhancer       CMV enhancer (fragment): human cytomegalovirus immediate early enhancer
