[The description below was written by a language model from this plasmid's Addgene catalogue record and pLannotate feature annotations shown in this document.]
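Description:
pAG497 mito-iFAST is a 4,485 bp mammalian expression plasmid, catalogued on a pIRES backbone, that produces a mitochondria-targeted version of the iFAST (also called FAST2) fluorogen-activating protein tag. It replicates in E. coli at high copy from a ColE1/pUC-type origin and also carries an f1 phage origin. A single NeoR/KanR gene (Tn5 aminoglycoside phosphotransferase) sits behind tandem bacterial (bla) and SV40 early promoters and is terminated by the HSV TK polyadenylation signal. It provides kanamycin resistance in bacteria and G418 selection in mammalian cells. Although the backbone is named pIRES, neither feature table annotates an IRES element. The short ble, bGH poly(A) and large T antigen fragments appear to be backbone remnants or incidental annotation matches rather than functional parts.

The expression cassette is driven by the human CMV immediate-early enhancer and promoter and ends with the SV40 poly(A) signal. The roughly 510 bp insert, assembled by Gibson cloning, begins with the mitochondrial presequence of human cytochrome c oxidase subunit VIII (COX8), which directs import of the fusion into mitochondria. This is followed by the FAST-family domain and a C-terminal myc epitope tag for antibody detection. The annotation software labels the tag domain as Y-FAST, the closely related parent, which is derived from photoactive yellow protein. Such tags become fluorescent only on binding a cell-permeant fluorogen added to the medium, so labelling can be switched on at will. The two feature tables, from the depositor sequence and the repository's sequencing result, describe the same layout and differ only in their numbering origin. The construct is intended for fluorescent labelling of mitochondria in mammalian cells.
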