Addgene plasmid #130819: pAG497 mito-iFAST
Purpose: Expresses mito-iFAST in mammalian cells (mitochondria labeling)
Depositing lab: Arnaud Gautier.
Backbone
  Vector backbone: pIRES
  Backbone size w/o insert (bp): 3975
  Total vector size (bp): 4485
  Vector type: Mammalian Expression
  Selectable markers: Neomycin (select with G418)
Growth in bacteria
  Bacterial resistance: Kanamycin, 50 μg/mL
  Growth temperature: 37°C
  Growth strain: DH5alpha
  Copy number: High Copy
Gene/Insert
  Gene/Insert name: mito-iFAST (alt names: mito-FAST2; iFAST fused to a mitochondrial targeting sequence; FAST2 fused to a mitochondrial targeting sequence)
  Species: H. sapiens (human)
  Insert size (bp): 510
  Promoter: CMV
  Tag / fusion protein: myc-tag (C terminal on insert)
  Cloning method: Gibson Cloning
  Sequencing primers: 5′ CGCAAATGGGCGGTAGGCGTG
Terms and licenses: Academic/Nonprofit Terms; Industry Terms: Not Available to Industry
How to cite: pAG497 mito-iFAST was a gift from Arnaud Gautier (Addgene plasmid # 130819 ; http://n2t.net/addgene:130819 ; RRID:Addgene_130819)
